>Addgene plasmid #236702 | pAAVLINK-EF1alpha-5' CECR2 | depositor full sequence | sequence record 465803 | pAAVLINK-EF1alpha-5' CECR2 sequence 6032 bps
CCTGCAGGCAGCTGCGCGCTCGCTCGCTCACTGAGGCCGCCCGGGCAAAGCCCGGGCGTCGGGCGACCTT
TGGTCGCCCGGCCTCAGTGAGCGAGCGAGCGCGCAGAGAGGGAGTGGCCAACTCCATCACTAGGGGTTCC
TGCGGCCGCACGCGTGGATCTGCGATCGCTCCGGTGCCCGTCAGTGGGCAGAGCGCACATCGCCCACAGT
CCCCGAGAAGTTGGGGGGAGGGGTCGGCAATTGAACGGGTGCCTAGAGAAGGTGGCGCGGGGTAAACTGG
GAAAGTGATGTCGTGTACTGGCTCCGCCTTTTTCCCGAGGGTGGGGGAGAACCGTATATAAGTGCAGTAG
TCGCCGTGAACGTTCTTTTTCGCAACGGGTTTGCCGCCAGAACACAGCTGAAGCTTCGAGGGGCTCGCAT
CTCTCCTTCACGCGCCCGCCGCCCTACCTGAGGCCGCCATCCACGCCGGTTGAGTCGCGTTCTGCCGCCT
CCCGCCTGTGGTGCCTCCTGAACTGCGTCCGCCGTCTAGGTAAGTTTAAAGCTCAGGTCGAGACCGGGCC
TTTGTCCGGCGCTCCCTTGGAGCCTACCTAGACTCAGCCGGCTCTCCACGCTTTGCCTGACCCTGCTTGC
TCAACTCTACGTCTTTGTTTCGTTTTCTGTTCTGCGCCGTTACAGATCCAAGCTGTGACCGGCGCCTACC
GTACGGCCACCATGTACCCTTATGACGTACCTGACTATGCTGGATCTTGCCCAGAGGAGGGCGGCGCGGC
CGGGCTGGGCGAGCTCCGCTCCTGGTGGGAGGTCCCGGCCATCGCGCACTTCTGCTCGCTCTTTCGCACC
GCGTTCCGCCTGCCCGACTTCGAGATCGAGGAGTTAGAAGCCGCTCTTCACAGAGATGACGTGGAGTTTA
TCAGTGACCTGATTGCCTGCCTGCTTCAGGGCTGCTATCAACGAAGAGATATCACGCCTCAGACATTCCA
CAGCTACCTAGAGGACATCATCAACTACCGCTGGGAGCTCGAAGAAGGGAAGCCCAACCCTCTGAGGGAA
GCCAGTTTCCAGGACCTGCCTCTTCGCACACGGGTGGAGATCCTGCACCGACTCTGTGATTACCGGCTGG
ATGCAGACGATGTCTTCGATCTTCTAAAGGGCCTGGATGCAGACAGTCTCCGTGTGGAGCCATTGGGTGA
AGACAATTCTGGGGCACTATATTGGTATTTCTATGGAACACGAATGTACAAAGAGGACCCGGTGCAAGGA
AAATCCAATGGAGAACTCTCTTTGAGCAGGGAAAGTGAAGGACAAAAAAATGTCTCAAGTATTCCTGGAA
AAACGGGAAAAAGAAGAGGAAGACCCCCAAAACGGAAGAAACTGCAGGAGGAGATTCTGTTGAGTGAAAA
GCAGGAAGAAAATTCCTTGGCATCCGAGCCACAGACAAGACATGGGTCCCAAGGGCCAGGCCAAGGTACT
TGGTGGCTCCTGTGCCAGACAGAAGAGGAATGGAGACAGGTCACCGAGAGTTTTCGCGAGAGGACCTCCC
TTCGAGAACGGCAGCTCTACAAGCTCCTCAGTGAGGACTTCCTGCCTGAGATCTGCAACATGATCGCCCA
GAAGGAGACTCCTGTGCTGACCAGAATAGAAAAACAAAAGCGCAAAGAGGAGGAAGAAGAGCGTCAGATT
CTTCTAGCAGTGCAGAAGAAGGAGCAGGAGCAGATGCTAAAGGAAGAGAGGAAACGCGAGTTGGAGGAGA
AGGTCAAGGCAGTGGAAGATCGAGCGAAGAGGAGAAAGCTCAGGGAAGAAAGGGCATGGCTGCTGGCTCA
AGGAAAGGAGCTCCCTCCAGAACTTTCCCATCTGGACCCCAATTCCCCCATGAGAGAGGAAAAAAAGACT
AAAGACCTCTTTGAGTTG
[303 nt withheld, positions 1909-2211]
CATTTTCCTGGAGAAGATGGAGACACAGATGAAGAATTTTGGATTCGAGAGGATGAAAAGCGGGAGAAAA
GACGGAGTCGGGCTGGGCGAAGTGGTGGGAGCCATGTTTGGACCCGCTCCAGGGACCCAGAAGGGTCCAG
CAGGAAACAGCAGCCCATGGAGAATGGAGGAAAGTCGTTGCCCCCCACACGCCGAGCGCCCTCTTCTGGG
GACGATCAGAGCAGCAGCTCCACACAGCCCCCGCGGGAGGTGGGCACTTCCAATGGCCGAGGTTTTTCTC
ATCCCCTGCATTGTGGTGGGACACCCAGCCAGGCACCCTTTTTAAACCAGATGAGGCCAGCAGTACCAGG
AACATTTGGCCCTCTGCGAGGATCAGATCCTGCCACCTTGTATGGCTCCTCTGGAGTCCCGGAGCCACAC
CACGGGGAGCCTGTGCAGCAGCGTCAGCCTTTCACCATGCAGCCTCCAGTTGGAATTAACAGCCTCCGAG
GACCCAGGCTAGGCACACCAGAGGAGAAGCAAATGTGCGGGGGGCTGACACACCTTTCTAACATGGGCCC
ACACCCTGGATCCTTGCAGCTTGGGCAGATAAGTGGCCCAAGTCAGGATGGAAGCATGTATGCTCCAGCT
CAGTTCCAGCCAGGATTCATTCCTCCCCGGCATGGGGGGGCTCCAGCCCGGCCACCAGACTTTCCTGAAA
GCTCAGAAATTCCTCCCAGCCATATGTATCGATCGTACAAGTACCTGAATCGAGTACACTCTGCCGTCTG
GAATGGGAACCATGGTGCTACGAACCAAGGACCCTTGGGCCCAGATGAGAAGCCCCACCTGGGGCCAGGA
CCCTCTCACCAGCCTCGCACTCTCGGTCACGTGATGGATTCCCGAGTCATGAGACCACCTGTCCCCCCCA
ACCAGTGGACTGAACAATCAGGCTTCCTACCTCATGGAGTTCCTTCCTCAGGTAAGTATCAAGGTTACAA
GACAGGTTTAAGGAGACCAATAAGCTATTATTCGTATAGGATACTTTATACGAAGTTATTAAGTTATGGA
GACCGGTGTGGCACGTGCGGACCGAGCGGCCGCAGGAACCCCTAGTGATGGAGTTGGCCACTCCCTCTCT
GCGCGCTCGCTCGCTCACTGAGGCCGGGCGACCAAAGGTCGCCCGACGCCCGGGCTTTGCCCGGGCGGCC
TCAGTGAGCGAGCGAGCGCGCAGCTGCCTGCAGGGGCGCCTGATGCGGTATTTTCTCCTTACGCATCTGT
GCGGTATTTCACACCGCATA
[95 nt withheld, positions 3492-3586]
T
[46 nt withheld, positions 3588-3633]
C
[141 nt withheld, positions 3635-3775]
CCTTTGACGTTGGAGTCCACGTTCTTT
[37 nt withheld, positions 3803-3839]
ACTCTATCTCGGGCTATTCTTTTGATTTATAAGGGATTTTGCCGATTTCGGTCTATTGGTTAAAAAATGA
GCTGATTTAACAAAAATTTAACGCGAATTTTAACAAAATATTAACGTTTACAATTTTATGGTGCACTCTC
AGTACAATCTGCTCTGATGCCGCATAGTTAAGCCAGCCCCGACACCCGCCAACACCCGCTGACGCGCCCT
GACGGGCTTGTCTGCTCCCGGCATCCGCTTACAGACAAGCTGTGACCGTCTCCGGGAGCTGCATGTGTCA
GAGGTTTTCACCGTCATCACCGAAACGCGCGAGACGAAAGGGCCTCGTGATACGCCTATTTTTATAGGTT
AATGTCATGATAATAATGGTTTCTTAGACGTCAGGTGGCACTTTTCGGGGAAATGTGCGCGGAACCCCTA
TTTGTTTATTTTTCTAAATACATTCAAATATGTATCCGCTCATGAGACAATAACCCTGATAAATGCTTCA
ATAATATTGAAAAAGGAAGAGTATGAGTATTCAACATTTCCGTGTCGCCCTTATTCCCTTTTTTGCGGCA
TTTTGCCTTCCTGTTTTTGCTCACCCAGAAACGCTGGTGAAAGTAAAAGATGCTGAAGATCAGTTGGGTG
CACGAGTGGGTTACATCGAACTGGATCTCAACAGCGGTAAGATCCTTGAGAGTTTTCGCCCCGAAGAACG
TTTTCCAATGATGAGCACTTTTAAAGTTCTGCTATGTGGCGCGGTATTATCCCGTATTGACGCCGGGCAA
GAGCAACTCGGTCGCCGCATACACTATTCTCAGAATGACTTGGTTGAGTACTCACCAGTCACAGAAAAGC
ATCTTACGGATGGCATGACAGTAAGAGAATTATGCAGTGCTGCCATAACCATGAGTGATAACACTGCGGC
CAACTTACTTCTGACAACGATCGGAGGACCGAAGGAGCTAACCGCTTTTTTGCACAACATGGGGGATCAT
GTAACTCGCCTTGATCGTTGGGAACCGGAGCTGAATGAAGCCATACCAAACGACGAGCGTGACACCACGA
TGCCTGTAGCAATGGCAACAACGTTGCGCAAACTATTAACTGGCGAACTACTTACTCTAGCTTCCCGGCA
ACAATTAATAGACTGGATGGAGGCGGATAAAGTTGCAGGACCACTTCTGCGCTCGGCCCTTCCGGCTGGC
TGGTTTATTGCTGATAAATCTGGAGCCGGTGAGCGTGGGTCTCGCGGTATCATTGCAGCACTGGGGCCAG
ATGGTAAGCCCTCCCGTATCGTAGTTATCTACACGACGGGGAGTCAGGCAACTATGGATGAACGAAATAG
ACAGATCGCTGAGATAGGTGCCTCACTGATTAAGCATTGGTAACTGTCAGACCAAGTTTACTCATATATA
CTTTAGATTGATTTAAAACTTCATTTTTAATTTAAAAGGATCTAGGTGAAGATCCTTTTTGATAATCTCA
TGACCAAAATCCCTTAACGTGAGTTTTCGTTCCACTGAGCGTCAGACCCCGTAGAAAAGATCAAAGGATC
TTCTTGAGATCCTTTTTTTCTGCGCGTAATCTGCTGCTTGCAAACAAAAAAACCACCGCTACCAGCGGTG
GTTTGTTTGCCGGATCAAGAGCTACCAACTCTTTTTCCGAAGGTAACTGGCTTCAGCAGAGCGCAGATAC
CAAATACTGTTCTTCTAGTGTAGCCGTAGTTAGGCCACCACTTCAAGAACTCTGTAGCACCGCCTACATA
CCTCGCTCTGCTAATCCTGTTACCAGTGGCTGCTGCCAGTGGCGATAAGTCGTGTCTTACCGGGTTGGAC
TCAAGACGATAGTTACCGGATAAGGCGCAGCGGTCGGGCTGAACGGGGGGTTCGTGCACACAGCCCAGCT
TGGAGCGAACGACCTACACCGAACTGAGATACCTACAGCGTGAGCTATGAGAAAGCGCCACGCTTCCCGA
AGGGAGAAAGGCGGACAGGTATCCGGTAAGCGGCAGGGTCGGAACAGGAGAGCGCACGAGGGAGCTTCCA
GGGGGAAACGCCTGGTATCTTTATAGTCCTGTCGGGTTTCGCCACCTCTGACTTGAGCGTCGATTTTTGT
GATGCTCGTCAGGGGGGCGGAGCCTATGGAAAAACGCCAGCAACGCGGCCTTTTTACGGTTCCTGGCCTT
TTGCTGGCCTTTTGCTCACATGT
Features (pLannotate 1.2.2; 14 found; start..end, strand, type, name):
      1..141     -  repeat_region  AAV2 ITR: inverted terminal repeat of adeno-associated virus serotype 2 inverted
    186..397     +  promoter       EF-1α core promoter: core promoter for human elongation factor EF-1α
    410..678     +  LTR            5' LTR (truncated): truncated 5' long terminal repeat (LTR) from human T-cell leukemia virus (HTLV) type 1
    748..3174    +  CDS            CECR2 (fragment) (sequence partly withheld): CECR2_HUMAN - Also known as KIAA1740. Experimental evidence at protein level: Swiss-Prot protein existence level 1. Chromatin reader component of histone-modifying complexes, such as the CERF (CECR2-containing-remodeling factor) complex and ISWI- type complex (PubMed:15640247, PubMed:26365797, PubMed:22464331). It thereby plays a role in various processes during development: required during embryogenesis for neural tube closure and inner ear development. In adults, required for spermatogenesis, via the formation of ISWI-type chromatin complexes (By similarity). In histone-modifying complexes,
   3173..3213    +  intron         chimeric intron (fragment): chimera between introns from human β-globin and immunoglobulin heavy chain genes
   3222..3250    +  protein_bind   lox2272 (fragment): Cre-mediated recombination occurs in the 8-bp core sequence (GGATACTT). lox2272 sites are compatible with each other, but incompatible with loxP or loxN sites (Lee and Saito, 1988). Cre recombinase
   3295..3435    +  repeat_region  AAV2 ITR: inverted terminal repeat of adeno-associated virus serotype 2 inverted
   3440..3491    -  misc_feature   bom (fragment): basis of mobility region from pBR322
   3510..3965    +  rep_origin     f1 ori (sequence partly withheld): f1 bacteriophage origin of replication; arrow indicates direction of (+) strand synthesis
   3966..4015    -  misc_feature   bom (fragment): basis of mobility region from pBR322
   4117..4152    -  CDS            rop (fragment): Rop protein, which maintains plasmids at low copy number; rop
   4247..4351    +  promoter       AmpR promoter: bla
   4352..5212    +  CDS            AmpR: β-lactamase; bla; confers resistance to ampicillin, carbenicillin, and related antibiotics
   5383..5971    +  rep_origin     ori: high-copy-number ColE1/pMB1/pBR322/pUC origin of replication
