>Addgene plasmid #236702 | pAAVLINK-EF1alpha-5' CECR2 | addgene full sequence | sequence record 476885 | Addgene NGS Result
TGGGAGCTCGAAGAAGGGAAGCCCAACCCTCTGAGGGAAGCCAGTTTCCAGGACCTGCCTCTTCGCACAC
GGGTGGAGATCCTGCACCGACTCTGTGATTACCGGCTGGATGCAGACGATGTCTTCGATCTTCTAAAGGG
CCTGGATGCAGACAGTCTCCGTGTGGAGCCATTGGGTGAAGACAATTCTGGGGCACTATATTGGTATTTC
TATGGAACACGAATGTACAAAGAGGACCCGGTGCAAGGAAAATCCAATGGAGAACTCTCTTTGAGCAGGG
AAAGTGAAGGACAAAAAAATGTCTCAAGTATTCCTGGAAAAACGGGAAAAAGAAGAGGAAGACCCCCAAA
ACGGAAGAAACTGCAGGAGGAGATTCTGTTGAGTGAAAAGCAGGAAGAAAATTCCTTGGCATCCGAGCCA
CAGACAAGACATGGGTCCCAAGGGCCAGGCCAAGGTACTTGGTGGCTCCTGTGCCAGACAGAAGAGGAAT
GGAGACAGGTCACCGAGAGTTTTCGCGAGAGGACCTCCCTTCGAGAACGGCAGCTCTACAAGCTCCTCAG
TGAGGACTTCCTGCCTGAGATCTGCAACATGATCGCCCAGAAGGAGACTCCTGTGCTGACCAGAATAGAA
AAACAAAAGCGCAAAGAGGAGGAAGAAGAGCGTCAGATTCTTCTAGCAGTGCAGAAGAAGGAGCAGGAGC
AGATGCTAAAGGAAGAGAGGAAACGCGAGTTGGAGGAGAAGGTCAAGGCAGTGGAAGATCGAGCGAAGAG
GAGAAAGCTCAGGGAAGAAAGGGCATGGCTGCTGGCTCAAGGAAAGGAGCTCCCTCCAGAACTTTCCCAT
CTGGACCCCAATTCCCCCATGAGAGAGGAAAAAAAGACTAAAGACCTCTTTGAGTTG
[303 nt withheld, positions 898-1200]
CATTTTCCTGGAGAAGATGGAGACACAGATGAAGAATTTTGGATTCGAGAGGATGAAAAGCGGGAGAAAA
GACGGAGTCGGGCTGGGCGAAGTGGTGGGAGCCATGTTTGGACCCGCTCCAGGGACCCAGAAGGGTCCAG
CAGGAAACAGCAGCCCATGGAGAATGGAGGAAAGTCGTTGCCCCCCACACGCCGAGCGCCCTCTTCTGGG
GACGATCAGAGCAGCAGCTCCACACAGCCCCCGCGGGAGGTGGGCACTTCCAATGGCCGAGGTTTTTCTC
ATCCCCTGCATTGTGGTGGGACACCCAGCCAGGCACCCTTTTTAAACCAGATGAGGCCAGCAGTACCAGG
AACATTTGGCCCTCTGCGAGGATCAGATCCTGCCACCTTGTATGGCTCCTCTGGAGTCCCGGAGCCACAC
CACGGGGAGCCTGTGCAGCAGCGTCAGCCTTTCACCATGCAGCCTCCAGTTGGAATTAACAGCCTCCGAG
GACCCAGGCTAGGCACACCAGAGGAGAAGCAAATGTGCGGGGGGCTGACACACCTTTCTAACATGGGCCC
ACACCCTGGATCCTTGCAGCTTGGGCAGATAAGTGGCCCAAGTCAGGATGGAAGCATGTATGCTCCAGCT
CAGTTCCAGCCAGGATTCATTCCTCCCCGGCATGGGGGGGCTCCAGCCCGGCCACCAGACTTTCCTGAAA
GCTCAGAAATTCCTCCCAGCCATATGTATCGATCGTACAAGTACCTGAATCGAGTACACTCTGCCGTCTG
GAATGGGAACCATGGTGCTACGAACCAAGGACCCTTGGGCCCAGATGAGAAGCCCCACCTGGGGCCAGGA
CCCTCTCACCAGCCTCGCACTCTCGGTCACGTGATGGATTCCCGAGTCATGAGACCACCTGTCCCCCCCA
ACCAGTGGACTGAACAATCAGGCTTCCTACCTCATGGAGTTCCTTCCTCAGGTAAGTATCAAGGTTACAA
GACAGGTTTAAGGAGACCAATAAGCTATTATTCGTATAGGATACTTTATACGAAGTTATTAAGTTATGGA
GACCGGTGTGGCACGTGCGGACCGAGCGGCCGCAGGAACCCCTAGTGATGGAGTTGGCCACTCCCTCTCT
GCGCGCTCGCTCGCTCACTGAGGCCGGGCGACCAAAGGTCGCCCGACGCCCGGGCTTTGCCCGGGCGGCC
TCAGTGAGCGAGCGAGCGCGCAGCTGCCTGCAGGGGCGCCTGATGCGGTATTTTCTCCTTACGCATCTGT
GCGGTATTTCACACCGCATA
[95 nt withheld, positions 2481-2575]
T
[46 nt withheld, positions 2577-2622]
C
[141 nt withheld, positions 2624-2764]
CCTTTGACGTTGGAGTCCACGTTCTTT
[37 nt withheld, positions 2792-2828]
ACTCTATCTCGGGCTATTCTTTTGATTTATAAGGGATTTTGCCGATTTCGGTCTATTGGTTAAAAAATGA
GCTGATTTAACAAAAATTTAACGCGAATTTTAACAAAATATTAACGTTTACAATTTTATGGTGCACTCTC
AGTACAATCTGCTCTGATGCCGCATAGTTAAGCCAGCCCCGACACCCGCCAACACCCGCTGACGCGCCCT
GACGGGCTTGTCTGCTCCCGGCATCCGCTTACAGACAAGCTGTGACCGTCTCCGGGAGCTGCATGTGTCA
GAGGTTTTCACCGTCATCACCGAAACGCGCGAGACGAAAGGGCCTCGTGATACGCCTATTTTTATAGGTT
AATGTCATGATAATAATGGTTTCTTAGACGTCAGGTGGCACTTTTCGGGGAAATGTGCGCGGAACCCCTA
TTTGTTTATTTTTCTAAATACATTCAAATATGTATCCGCTCATGAGACAATAACCCTGATAAATGCTTCA
ATAATATTGAAAAAGGAAGAGTATGAGTATTCAACATTTCCGTGTCGCCCTTATTCCCTTTTTTGCGGCA
TTTTGCCTTCCTGTTTTTGCTCACCCAGAAACGCTGGTGAAAGTAAAAGATGCTGAAGATCAGTTGGGTG
CACGAGTGGGTTACATCGAACTGGATCTCAACAGCGGTAAGATCCTTGAGAGTTTTCGCCCCGAAGAACG
TTTTCCAATGATGAGCACTTTTAAAGTTCTGCTATGTGGCGCGGTATTATCCCGTATTGACGCCGGGCAA
GAGCAACTCGGTCGCCGCATACACTATTCTCAGAATGACTTGGTTGAGTACTCACCAGTCACAGAAAAGC
ATCTTACGGATGGCATGACAGTAAGAGAATTATGCAGTGCTGCCATAACCATGAGTGATAACACTGCGGC
CAACTTACTTCTGACAACGATCGGAGGACCGAAGGAGCTAACCGCTTTTTTGCACAACATGGGGGATCAT
GTAACTCGCCTTGATCGTTGGGAACCGGAGCTGAATGAAGCCATACCAAACGACGAGCGTGACACCACGA
TGCCTGTAGCAATGGCAACAACGTTGCGCAAACTATTAACTGGCGAACTACTTACTCTAGCTTCCCGGCA
ACAATTAATAGACTGGATGGAGGCGGATAAAGTTGCAGGACCACTTCTGCGCTCGGCCCTTCCGGCTGGC
TGGTTTATTGCTGATAAATCTGGAGCCGGTGAGCGTGGGTCTCGCGGTATCATTGCAGCACTGGGGCCAG
ATGGTAAGCCCTCCCGTATCGTAGTTATCTACACGACGGGGAGTCAGGCAACTATGGATGAACGAAATAG
ACAGATCGCTGAGATAGGTGCCTCACTGATTAAGCATTGGTAACTGTCAGACCAAGTTTACTCATATATA
CTTTAGATTGATTTAAAACTTCATTTTTAATTTAAAAGGATCTAGGTGAAGATCCTTTTTGATAATCTCA
TGACCAAAATCCCTTAACGTGAGTTTTCGTTCCACTGAGCGTCAGACCCCGTAGAAAAGATCAAAGGATC
TTCTTGAGATCCTTTTTTTCTGCGCGTAATCTGCTGCTTGCAAACAAAAAAACCACCGCTACCAGCGGTG
GTTTGTTTGCCGGATCAAGAGCTACCAACTCTTTTTCCGAAGGTAACTGGCTTCAGCAGAGCGCAGATAC
CAAATACTGTTCTTCTAGTGTAGCCGTAGTTAGGCCACCACTTCAAGAACTCTGTAGCACCGCCTACATA
CCTCGCTCTGCTAATCCTGTTACCAGTGGCTGCTGCCAGTGGCGATAAGTCGTGTCTTACCGGGTTGGAC
TCAAGACGATAGTTACCGGATAAGGCGCAGCGGTCGGGCTGAACGGGGGGTTCGTGCACACAGCCCAGCT
TGGAGCGAACGACCTACACCGAACTGAGATACCTACAGCGTGAGCTATGAGAAAGCGCCACGCTTCCCGA
AGGGAGAAAGGCGGACAGGTATCCGGTAAGCGGCAGGGTCGGAACAGGAGAGCGCACGAGGGAGCTTCCA
GGGGGAAACGCCTGGTATCTTTATAGTCCTGTCGGGTTTCGCCACCTCTGACTTGAGCGTCGATTTTTGT
GATGCTCGTCAGGGGGGCGGAGCCTATGGAAAAACGCCAGCAACGCGGCCTTTTTACGGTTCCTGGCCTT
TTGCTGGCCTTTTGCTCACATGTCCTGCAGGCAGCTGCGCGCTCGCTCGCTCACTGAGGCCGCCCGGGCG
TCGGGCGACCTTTGGTCGCCCGGCCTCAGTGAGCGAGCGAGCGCGCAGAGAGGGAGTGGCCAACTCCATC
ACTAGGGGTTCCTGCGGCCGCACGCGTGGATCTGCGATCGCTCCGGTGCCCGTCAGTGGGCAGAGCGCAC
ATCGCCCACAGTCCCCGAGAAGTTGGGGGGAGGGGTCGGCAATTGAACGGGTGCCTAGAGAAGGTGGCGC
GGGGTAAACTGGGAAAGTGATGTCGTGTACTGGCTCCGCCTTTTTCCCGAGGGTGGGGGAGAACCGTATA
TAAGTGCAGTAGTCGCCGTGAACGTTCTTTTTCGCAACGGGTTTGCCGCCAGAACACAGCTGAAGCTTCG
AGGGGCTCGCATCTCTCCTTCACGCGCCCGCCGCCCTACCTGAGGCCGCCATCCACGCCGGTTGAGTCGC
GTTCTGCCGCCTCCCGCCTGTGGTGCCTCCTGAACTGCGTCCGCCGTCTAGGTAAGTTTAAAGCTCAGGT
CGAGACCGGGCCTTTGTCCGGCGCTCCCTTGGAGCCTACCTAGACTCAGCCGGCTCTCCACGCTTTGCCT
GACCCTGCTTGCTCAACTCTACGTCTTTGTTTCGTTTTCTGTTCTGCGCCGTTACAGATCCAAGCTGTGA
CCGGCGCCTACCGTACGGCCACCATGTACCCTTATGACGTACCTGACTATGCTGGATCTTGCCCAGAGGA
GGGCGGCGCGGCCGGGCTGGGCGAGCTCCGCTCCTGGTGGGAGGTCCCGGCCATCGCGCACTTCTGCTCG
CTCTTTCGCACCGCGTTCCGCCTGCCCGACTTCGAGATCGAGGAGTTAGAAGCCGCTCTTCACAGAGATG
ACGTGGAGTTTATCAGTGACCTGATTGCCTGCCTGCTTCAGGGCTGCTATCAACGAAGAGATATCACGCC
TCAGACATTCCACAGCTACCTAGAGGACATCATCAACTACCGC
Features (pLannotate 1.2.2; 15 found; start..end, strand, type, name):
   2162..2202    +  intron         chimeric intron (fragment): chimera between introns from human β-globin and immunoglobulin heavy chain genes
   2211..2239    +  protein_bind   lox2272 (fragment): Cre-mediated recombination occurs in the 8-bp core sequence (GGATACTT). lox2272 sites are compatible with each other, but incompatible with loxP or loxN sites (Lee and Saito, 1988). Cre recombinase
   2284..2424    +  repeat_region  AAV2 ITR: inverted terminal repeat of adeno-associated virus serotype 2 inverted
   2429..2480    -  misc_feature   bom (fragment): basis of mobility region from pBR322
   2499..2954    +  rep_origin     f1 ori (sequence partly withheld): f1 bacteriophage origin of replication; arrow indicates direction of (+) strand synthesis
   2955..3004    -  misc_feature   bom (fragment): basis of mobility region from pBR322
   3106..3141    -  CDS            rop (fragment): Rop protein, which maintains plasmids at low copy number; rop
   3236..3340    +  promoter       AmpR promoter: bla
   3341..4201    +  CDS            AmpR: β-lactamase; bla; confers resistance to ampicillin, carbenicillin, and related antibiotics
   4372..4960    +  rep_origin     ori: high-copy-number ColE1/pMB1/pBR322/pUC origin of replication
   5033..5060    +  repeat_region  AAV2 ITR (fragment): inverted terminal repeat of adeno-associated virus serotype 2 inverted
   5089..5116    +  repeat_region  AAV2 ITR (fragment): inverted terminal repeat of adeno-associated virus serotype 2 inverted
   5196..5407    +  promoter       EF-1α core promoter: core promoter for human elongation factor EF-1α
   5420..5688    +  LTR            5' LTR (truncated): truncated 5' long terminal repeat (LTR) from human T-cell leukemia virus (HTLV) type 1
   5758..2163    +  CDS            CECR2 (fragment) (across the origin) (sequence partly withheld): CECR2_HUMAN - Also known as KIAA1740. Experimental evidence at protein level: Swiss-Prot protein existence level 1. Chromatin reader component of histone-modifying complexes, such as the CERF (CECR2-containing-remodeling factor) complex and ISWI- type complex (PubMed:15640247, PubMed:26365797, PubMed:22464331). It thereby plays a role in various processes during development: required during embryogenesis for neural tube closure and inner ear development. In adults, required for spermatogenesis, via the formation of ISWI-type chromatin complexes (By similarity). In histone-modifying complexes,
