[The description below was written by a language model from this plasmid's Addgene catalogue record and pLannotate feature annotations shown in this document.]
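Description:
pAAVLINK-EF1alpha-5' CECR2 is an AAV transfer plasmid built on the pAAV-hSyn-EGFP backbone and carries the upstream half of a split expression cassette for human CECR2, a chromatin reader found in CERF and ISWI-type remodelling complexes. It is propagated in E. coli as a high-copy plasmid through a ColE1/pUC-type origin with ampicillin selection (β-lactamase under its own promoter), and it also contains an f1 phage origin. Small bom and rop fragments are backbone remnants.

Between the two AAV2 inverted terminal repeats, which define the genome packaged into virions, the EF-1α core promoter is followed by a truncated HTLV-1 5' LTR segment, a composite arrangement commonly used to strengthen expression. This drives a roughly 2.4 kb CECR2 coding fragment, catalogued as carrying an N-terminal HA tag, although the tag is not separately annotated. The coding fragment runs directly into a short fragment of the chimeric β-globin/immunoglobulin intron, presumably supplying its splice-donor end, and then a lox2272 site (annotated as partial) just before the downstream ITR. No polyadenylation signal or 3' coding portion is annotated, as expected for a 5' half-vector. The layout suggests that Cre-mediated recombination at lox2272 joins this genome to a matching 3' AAVLINK vector, with the junction spliced out to yield a full-length transcript for a gene too large for a single AAV. However, the record states only that this is the 5' AAVLINK plasmid for CECR2 expression.

The depositor's sequence and the repository's sequencing result differ by 11 nt in length. The latter shows the upstream ITR only as two short fragments. Otherwise the two feature maps agree.
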