Addgene plasmid #236702: pAAVLINK-EF1alpha-5' CECR2
Purpose: 5' AAVLINK plasmid for CECR2 expression
Depositing lab: Zhonghua Lu.
Backbone
  Vector backbone: pAAV-hSyn-EGFP
  Backbone manufacturer: Addgene
  Vector type: AAV
Growth in bacteria
  Bacterial resistance: Ampicillin, 100 μg/mL
  Growth temperature: 37°C
  Growth strain: NEB Stable
  Copy number: High Copy
Gene/Insert
  Gene/Insert name: CECR2
  Species: H. sapiens (human)
  Entrez Gene: CECR2
  Promoter: EF1alpha
  Tag / fusion protein: HA (N terminal on insert)
  Cloning method: Restriction Enzyme; 5′ cloning site unknown (unknown if destroyed)
Terms and licenses: Academic/Nonprofit Terms; Industry Terms: Not Available to Industry
How to cite: pAAVLINK-EF1alpha-5' CECR2 was a gift from Zhonghua Lu (Addgene plasmid # 236702)
